>Addgene plasmid #51833 | pAGM9121 | addgene full sequence | sequence record 320697 | Addgene NGS Result
GTGCCGAGGCACGAACCCAGTGGACATAAGCCTGTTCGGTTCGTAAGCTGTAATGCAAGTAGCGTATGCG
CTCACGCAACTGGTCCAGAACCTTGACCGAACGCAGCGGTGGTAACGGCGCAGTGGCGGTTTTCATGGCT
TGTTATGACTGTTTTTTTGGGGTACAGTCTATGCCTCGGGCATCCAAGCAGCAAGCGCGTTACGCCGTGG
GTCGATGTTTGATGTTATGGAGCAGCAACGATGTTACGCAGCAGGGCAGTCGCCCTAAAACAAAGTTAAA
CATCATGGGGGAAGCGGTGATCGCCGAAGTATCGACTCAACTATCAGAGGTAGTTGGCGTCATCGAGCGC
CATCTCGAACCGACGTTGCTGGCCGTACATTTGTACGGCTCCGCAGTGGATGGCGGCCTGAAGCCACACA
GCGATATTGATTTGCTGGTTACGGTGACCGTAAGGCTTGATGAAACAACGCGGCGAGCTTTGATCAACGA
CCTTTTGGAAACTTCGGCTTCCCCTGGAGAGAGCGAGATTCTCCGCGCTGTAGAAGTCACCATTGTTGTG
CACGACGACATCATTCCGTGGCGTTATCCAGCTAAGCGCGAACTGCAATTTGGAGAATGGCAGCGCAATG
ACATTCTTGCAGGTATCTTCGAGCCAGCCACGATCGACATTGATCTGGCTATCTTGCTGACAAAAGCAAG
AGAACATAGCGTTGCCTTGGTAGGTCCAGCGGCGGAGGAACTCTTTGATCCGGTTCCTGAACAGGATCTA
TTTGAGGCGCTAAATGAAACCTTAACGCTATGGAACTCGCCGCCCGACTGGGCTGGCGATGAGCGAAATG
TAGTGCTTACGTTGTCCCGCATTTGGTACAGCGCAGTAACCGGCAAAATCGCGCCGAAGGATGTCGCTGC
CGACTGGGCAATGGAGCGCCTGCCGGCCCAGTATCAGCCCGTCATACTTGAAGCTAGACAGGCTTATCTT
GGACAAGAAGAAGATCGCTTGGCCTCGCGCGCAGATCAGTTGGAAGAATTTGTCCATTACGTGAAAGGCG
AGATCACCAAGGTAGTCGGCAAATAATGTCTAGCTAGAAATTCGTTCAAGCCGACGCCGCTTCGCGGCGC
GGCTTAACTCAAGCGTTAGATGCACTAAGCACATAATTGCTCACAGCCAAACTATCAGGTCAAGTCTGCT
TTTATTATTTTTAAGCGTGCATAATAAGCCCTACACAAATTGGGAGATATATCATGCTGTCAGACCAAGT
TTACTCATATATACTTTAGATTGATTTAAAACTTCATTTTTAATTTAAAAGGATCTAGGTGAAGATCCTT
TTTGATAATCTCATGACCAAAATCCCTTAACGTGAGTTTTCGTTCCACTGAGCGTCAGACCCCGTAGAAA
AGATCAAAGGATCTTCTTGAGATCCTTTTTTTCTGCGCGTAATCTGCTGCTTGCAAACAAAAAAACCACC
GCTACCAGCGGTGGTTTGTTTGCCGGATCAAGAGCTACCAACTCTTTTTCCGAAGGTAACTGGCTTCAGC
AGAGCGCAGATACCAAATACTGTTCTTCTAGTGTAGCCGTAGTTAGGCCACCACTTCAAGAACTCTGTAG
CACCGCCTACATACCTCGCTCTGCTAATCCTGTTACCAGTGGCTGCTGCCAGTGGCGATAAGTCGTGTCT
TACCGGGTTGGACTCAAGACGATAGTTACCGGATAAGGCGCAGCGGTCGGGCTGAACGGGGGGTTCGTGC
ACACAGCCCAGCTTGGAGCGAACGACCTACACCGAACTGAGATACCTACAGCGTGAGCTATGAGAAAGCG
CCACGCTTCCCGAAGGGAGAAAGGCGGACAGGTATCCGGTAAGCGGCAGGGTCGGAACAGGAGAGCGCAC
GAGGGAGCTTCCAGGGGGAAACGCCTGGTATCTTTATAGTCCTGTCGGGTTTCGCCACCTCTGACTTGAG
CGTCGATTTTTGTGATGCTCGTCAGGGGGGCGGAGCCTATGGAAAAACGCCAGCAACGCGGCCTTTTTAC
GGTTCCTGCACTCTGTGGTCTCATTGTCTTCGCAGCTGGCACGACAGGTTTCCCGACTGGAAAGCGGGCA
GTGAGCGCAACGCAATTAATGTGAGTTAGCTCACTCATTAGGCACCCCAGGCTTTACACTTTATGCTTCC
GGCTCGTATGTTGTGTGGAATTGTGAGCGGATAACAATTTCACACAGGAAACAGCTATGACCATGATTAC
GCCAAGCTTGCATGCCTGCAGGTCGACTCTAGAGGATCCCCGGGTACCGAGCTCGAATTCACTGGCCGTC
GTTTTACAACGTCGTGACTGGGAAAACCCTGGCGTTACCCAACTTAATCGCCTTGCAGCACATCCCCCTT
TCGCCAGCTGGCGTAATAGCGAAGAGGCCCGCACCGATCGCCCTTCCCAACAGTTGCGCAGCCTGAATGG
CGAATGGCGCCTGATGCGGTATTTTCTCCTTACGCATCTGTGCGGTATTTCACACCGCATATGGTGCACT
CTCAGTACAATCTGCTCTGATGCCGCATAGTTAAGCCAGCCCCGACACCCGCCAACACCCGCTGACGCGC
CCTGACGGGCTTGTCTGCTCCCGGCATCCGCTTACAGACAAGCTGTGACGAAGACAACGAGACCACGAA
Features (pLannotate 1.2.2; 11 found; start..end, strand, type, name):
     23..46      +  promoter       Pc promoter (fragment): intI1 (promoter lies within the coding sequence); class 1 integron promoter
    222..278     +  CDS            GmR (fragment): gentamycin acetyltransferase; aacC1; confers resistance to gentamycin
    289..1076    +  CDS            SmR (fragment): aminoglycoside adenylyltransferase (Murphy, 1985); aadA; confers resistance to spectinomycin and streptomycin
   1417..2005    +  rep_origin     ori: high-copy-number ColE1/pMB1/pBR322/pUC origin of replication
   2062..2104    +  CDS            lacI (fragment): lac repressor; lacI; The lac repressor binds to the lac operator to inhibit transcription in E. coli. This inhibition can be relieved by adding lactose or isopropyl-β-D-thiogalactopyranoside (IPTG).
   2117..2138    +  protein_bind   CAP binding site: CAP binding activates transcription in the presence of cAMP. E. coli catabolite activator protein
   2153..2183    +  promoter       lac promoter: promoter for the E. coli lac operon
   2191..2207    +  protein_bind   lac operator: The lac repressor binds to the lac operator to inhibit transcription in E. coli. This inhibition can be relieved by adding lactose or isopropyl-β-D-thiogalactopyranoside (IPTG). lac repressor encoded by lacI
   2244..2300    -  misc_feature   MCS: pUC18/19 multiple cloning site
   2297..2454    +  CDS            lacZα (fragment): LacZα fragment of β-galactosidase; lacZ fragment
   2460..2559    -  misc_feature   bom (fragment): basis of mobility region from pBR322
