[The description below was written by a language model from this plasmid's Addgene catalogue record and pLannotate feature annotations shown in this document.]
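Description:
pAGM9121 is an empty, pUC19-derived cloning backbone of 2,659 bp that serves as the universal level 0 acceptor in a modular cloning system for the standardized assembly of multigene constructs. It is a purely bacterial plasmid. It replicates in E. coli at high copy from the ColE1/pMB1/pUC-type origin and is selected with spectinomycin. Resistance comes from an aadA (SmR) aminoglycoside adenylyltransferase gene. Upstream of this gene, the annotation detects a fragment of a class 1 integron Pc promoter and a short remnant of a gentamicin acetyltransferase gene. This suggests the marker was lifted from an integron-type cassette, and the gentamicin fragment is too small to be functional. A partial bom region from pBR322 and a small lacI fragment are also present as backbone remnants.

The working part of the vector is a lacZα screening cassette. It comprises a CAP binding site, the lac promoter and lac operator, a pUC18/19-type multiple cloning site and a lacZα fragment. The record lists lacZα as the selectable marker, so the cassette acts as a visual screen. In acceptors of this kind, an incoming DNA fragment replaces lacZα, and recombinant colonies are then distinguished from parental ones by blue/white colour in a suitable α-complementing host. The feature table does not annotate the restriction sites or overhangs that flank the cassette, so the record does not state the enzymes or fusion sites used for insertion. As a "universal" level 0 acceptor, the plasmid is intended to receive basic genetic parts and store them as standardized modules for later assembly into higher-level transcription units and multigene constructs. It carries no insert or expression payload of its own.
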