Addgene plasmid #51833: pAGM9121
Purpose: (Empty Backbone) level 0 Universal acceptor
Depositing lab: Sylvestre Marillonnet. Depositing organization: Leibniz Institute of Plant Biochemistry (IPB). Publication: A modular cloning system for standardized assembly of multigene constructs. Weber E, Engler C, Gruetzner R, Werner S, Marillonnet S. PLoS One. 2011 Feb 18;6(2):e16765. doi: 10.1371/journal.pone.0016765. PubMed 21364738.
Backbone
  Vector backbone: pUC19-derived
  Backbone manufacturer: self-made
  Backbone size (bp): 2659
  Vector type: Unspecified
  Selectable markers: lacZ alpha
Growth in bacteria
  Bacterial resistance: Spectinomycin, 50 μg/mL
  Growth temperature: 37°C
  Growth strain: DH10B
  Copy number: High Copy
Terms and licenses: Academic/Nonprofit Terms; Industry Terms: Not Available to Industry
How to cite: pAGM9121 was a gift from Sylvestre Marillonnet (Addgene plasmid # 51833 ; http://n2t.net/addgene:51833 ; RRID:Addgene_51833)
