>Addgene plasmid #51833 | pAGM9121 | addgene partial sequence | sequence record 80684 | pBR322ori-F 5'-GGGAAACGCCTGGTATCTTT-3'
GCGTCGATTTTTGTGATGCTCGTCAGGGGGGCGGAGCCTATGGAAAAACGCCAGCAACGCGGCCTTTTTA
CGGTTCCTGCACTCTGTGGTCTCATTGTCTTCGCAGCTGGCACGACAGGTTTCCCGACTGGAAAGCGGGC
AGTGAGCGCAACGCAATTAATGTGAGTTAGCTCACTCATTAGGCACCCCAGGCTTTACACTTTATGCTTC
CGGCTCGTATGTTGTGTGGAATTGTGAGCGGATAACAATTTCACACAGGAAACAGCTATGACCATGATTA
CGCCAAGCTTGCATGCCTGCAGGTCGACTCTAGAGGATCCCCGGGTACCGAGCTCGAATTCACTGGCCGT
CGTTTTACAACGTCGTGACTGGGAAAACCCTGGCGTTACCCAACTTAATCGCCTTGCAGCACATCCCCCT
TTCGCCAGCTGGCGTAATAGCGAAGAGGCCCGCACCGATCGCCCTTCCCAACAGTTGCGCAGCCTGAATG
GCGAATGGCGCCTGATGCGGTATTTTCTCCTTACGCATCTGTGCGGTATTTCACACCGCATATGGTGCAC
TCTCAGTACAATCTGCTCTGATGCCGCATAGTTAAGCCAGCCCCGACACCCGCCAACACCCGCTGACGCG
CCCTGACGGGCTTGTCTGCTCCCGGCATCCGCTTACAGACAAGCTGTGACGAAGACAACGAGACCACGAA
GTGCCGAGGCACGAACCCAGTGGACATAAGCCTGTTCGGTTCGTAAGCTGTAATGCAAGTAGCGTATGCG
CTCACGCAACTGGTCCAGAACCTTGACCGAACGCAGCGGTGGTAACGGCGCAGTGGCGGTTTTCATGGCT
TGTTATGACTGTTTTTTTGGGGTACAGTCTATGCCTCGGGCATCCAAGCA
